>Addgene plasmid #184977 | pSCL.108 | addgene full sequence | sequence record 376690 | Addgene NGS Result
TTTTCTTTAATTTCTTTTTTTACTTTCTATTTTTAATTTATATATTTATATTAAAAAATTTAAATTATAA
TTATTTTTATAGCACGTGATGAAAAGGACCCAGGTGGCACTTTTCGGGGAAATGTGCGCGGAACCCCTAT
TTGTTTATTTTTCTAAATACATTCAAATATGTATCCGCTCATGAGACAATAACCCTGATAAATGCTTCAA
TAATATTGAAAAAGGAAGAGTATGAGTATTCAACATTTCCGTGTCGCCCTTATTCCCTTTTTTGCGGCAT
TTTGCCTTCCTGTTTTTGCTCACCCAGAAACGCTGGTGAAAGTAAAAGATGCTGAAGATCAGTTGGGTGC
ACGAGTGGGTTACATCGAACTGGATCTCAACAGCGGTAAGATCCTTGAGAGTTTTCGCCCCGAAGAACGT
TTTCCAATGATGAGCACTTTTAAAGTTCTGCTATGTGGCGCGGTATTATCCCGTATTGACGCCGGGCAAG
AGCAACTCGGTCGCCGCATACACTATTCTCAGAATGACTTGGTTGAGTACTCACCAGTCACAGAAAAGCA
TCTTACGGATGGCATGACAGTAAGAGAATTATGCAGTGCTGCCATAACCATGAGTGATAACACTGCGGCC
AACTTACTTCTGACAACGATCGGAGGACCGAAGGAGCTAACCGCTTTTTTGCACAACATGGGGGATCATG
TAACTCGCCTTGATCGTTGGGAACCGGAGCTGAATGAAGCCATACCAAACGACGAGCGTGACACCACGAT
GCCTGTAGCAATGGCAACAACGTTGCGCAAACTATTAACTGGCGAACTACTTACTCTAGCTTCCCGGCAA
CAATTAATAGACTGGATGGAGGCGGATAAAGTTGCAGGACCACTTCTGCGCTCGGCCCTTCCGGCTGGCT
GGTTTATTGCTGATAAATCTGGAGCCGGTGAGCGTGGGTCTCGCGGTATCATTGCAGCACTGGGGCCAGA
TGGTAAGCCCTCCCGTATCGTAGTTATCTACACGACGGGGAGTCAGGCAACTATGGATGAACGAAATAGA
CAGATCGCTGAGATAGGTGCCTCACTGATTAAGCATTGGTAACTGTCAGACCAAGTTTACTCATATATAC
TTTAGATTGATTTAAAACTTCATTTTTAATTTAAAAGGATCTAGGTGAAGATCCTTTTTGATAATCTCAT
GACCAAAATCCCTTAACGTGAGTTTTCGTTCCACTGAGCGTCAGACCCCGTAGAAAAGATCAAAGGATCT
TCTTGAGATCCTTTTTTTCTGCGCGTAATCTGCTGCTTGCAAACAAAAAAACCACCGCTACCAGCGGTGG
TTTGTTTGCCGGATCAAGAGCTACCAACTCTTTTTCCGAAGGTAACTGGCTTCAGCAGAGCGCAGATACC
AAATACTGTTCTTCTAGTGTAGCCGTAGTTAGGCCACCACTTCAAGAACTCTGTAGCACCGCCTACATAC
CTCGCTCTGCTAATCCTGTTACCAGTGGCTGCTGCCAGTGGCGATAAGTCGTGTCTTACCGGGTTGGACT
CAAGACGATAGTTACCGGATAAGGCGCAGCGGTCGGGCTGAACGGGGGGTTCGTGCACACAGCCCAGCTT
GGAGCGAACGACCTACACCGAACTGAGATACCTACAGCGTGAGCTATGAGAAAGCGCCACGCTTCCCGAA
GGGAGAAAGGCGGACAGGTATCCGGTAAGCGGCAGGGTCGGAACAGGAGAGCGCACGAGGGAGCTTCCAG
GGGGAAACGCCTGGTATCTTTATAGTCCTGTCGGGTTTCGCCACCTCTGACTTGAGCGTCGATTTTTGTG
ATGCTCGTCAGGGGGGCGGAGCCTATGGAAAAAGGCCAGCAACGCGGCCTTTTTACGGTTCCTGGCCTTT
TGCTGGCCTTTTGCTGGCCTTTTGCTCAAGTAGAGGGGGTAATTTTTCCCCTTTATTTTGTTCATACATT
CTTAAATTGCTTTGCCTCTCCTTTTGGAAAGCTATACTTCGGAGCACTGTTGAGCGAAGGCTCATTAGAT
ATATTTTCTGTCATTTTCCTTAACCCAAAAATAAGGGAAAGGGTCCAAAAAGCGCTCGGACAACTGTTGA
CCGTGATCCGAAGGACTGGCTATACAGTGTTCACAAAATAGCCAAGCTGAAAATAATGTGTAGCTATGTT
CAGTTAGTTTGGCTAGCAAAGATATAAAAGCAGGTCGGAAATATTTATGGGCATTATTATGCAGAGCATC
AACATGATAAAAAAAAACAGTTGAATATTCCCTCAAAAGGGTGCGCATCTGATGAGTCCGTGAGGACGAA
ACGAGCTAGCTCGTCATGCGCACCCTTAGCGAGAGGTTTATCATTAAGGTCAACCTCTGGATGTTGTTTC
GGCATCCTGCATTGAATCTGAGTTACTGTCTGTTTTCCTAACGTCCAATAAATGGGACGAGAAACAAAAC
AACATTGGCGAACAGAGCATGCAGTAATTACCAGAAGACCAGATAGAACATGAGATGGAAGCAATAGATA
GGAAACCCGTTTCTTCTGACGTAAGGGTGCGCATTGGCGAACAGAGCATGCGTTTCAGAGCTATGCTGGA
AACAGCATAGCAAGTTGAAATAAGGCTAGTCCGTTATCAACTTGAAAAAGTGGCACCGAGTCGGTGCTTT
TTGATGGCCGGCATGGTCCCAGCCTCCTCGCTGGCGCCGGCTGGGCAACACCTTCGGGTGGCGAATGGGA
CTTAAAGAAAGTGGAATATTCATTCATATCATATTTTTTCTATTAACTGCCTGGTTTCTTTTAAATTTTT
TATTGGTTGTCGACTTGAACGGAGTGACAATATATATATATATATTTAATAATGACATCATTATCTGTAA
ATCTGATTCTTAATGCTATTCTAGTTATGTAAGAGTGGTCCTTTCCATAAAAAAAAAAAAAAAGAAAAAA
GAATTTTAGGAATACAATGCAGCTTGTAAGTAAAATCTGGAATATTCATATCGCCACAACTTCTTATGCT
TATAAAAGCACTAATGCCTGAATTTATGTTGAAAATATGTGTCACAAATAAAGAAACTGTGACATCTGAC
ACATTTCCACGTACCCAATTCGCCCTATAGTGAGTCGTATTACGCGCGCTCACTGGCCGTCGTTTTACAA
CGTCGTGACTGGGAAAACCCTGGCGTTACCCAACTTAATCGCCTTGCAGCACATCCCCCTTTCGCCAGCT
GGCGTAATAGCGAAGAGGCCCGCACCGATCGCCCTTCCCAACAGTTGCGCAGCCTGAATGGCGAATGG
[124 nt withheld, positions 3289-3412]
C
[91 nt withheld, positions 3414-3504]
A
[49 nt withheld, positions 3506-3554]
CCTTTGACGTTGGAGTCCACGTTCTTT
[37 nt withheld, positions 3582-3618]
ACCCTATCTCGGTCTATTCTTTTGATTTATAAGGGATTTTGCCGATTTCGGCCTATTGGTTAAAAAATGA
GCTGATTTAACAAAAATTTAACGCGAATTTTAACAAAATATTAACGCTTACAATTTCCTGATGCGGTATT
TTCTCCTTACGCATCTGTGCGGTATTTCACACCGCATAGGGTAATAACTGATATAATTAAATTGAAGCTC
TAATTTGTGAGTTTAGTATACATGCATTTACTTATAATACAGTTTTTTAGTTTTGCTGGCCGCATCTTCT
CAAATATGCTTCCCAGCCTGCTTTTCTGTAACGTTCACCCTCTACCTTAGCATCCCTTCCCTTTGCAAAT
AGTCCTCTTCCAACAATAATAATGTCAGATCCTGTAGAGACCACATCATCCACGGTTCTATACTGTTGAC
CCAATGCGTCTCCCTTGTCATCTAAACCCACACCGGGTGTCATAATCAACCAATCGTAACCTTCATCTCT
TCCACCCATGTCTCTTTGAGCAATAAAGCCGATAACAAAATCTTTGTCGCTCTTCGCAATGTCAACAGTA
CCCTTAGTATATTCTCCAGTAGATAGGGAGCCCTTGCATGACAATTCTGCTAACATCAAAAGGCCTCTAG
GTTCCTTTGTTACTTCTTCTGCCGCCTGCTTCAAACCGCTAACAATACCTGGGCCCACCACACCGTGTGC
ATTCGTAATGTCTGCCCATTCTGCTATTCTGTATACACCCGCAGAGTACTGCAATTTGACTGTATTACCA
ATGTCAGCAAATTTTCTGTCTTCGAAGAGTAAAAAATTGTACTTGGCGGATAATGCCTTTAGCGGCTTAA
CTGTGCCCTCCATGGAAAAATCAGTCAAGATATCCACATGTGTTTTTAGTAAACAAATTTTGGGACCTAA
TGCTTCAACTAACTCCAGTAATTCCTTGGTGGTACGAACATCCAATGAAGCACACAAGTTTGTTTGCTTT
TCGTGCATGATATTAAATAGCTTGGCAGCAACAGGACTAGGATGAGTAGCAGCACGTTCCTTATATGTAG
CTTTCGACATGATTTATCTTCGTTTCCTGCAGGTTTTTGTTCTGTGCAGTTGGGTTAAGAATACTGGGCA
ATTTCATGTTTCTTCAACACTACATATGCGTATATATACCAATCTAAGTCTGTGCTCCTTCCTTCGTTCT
TCCTTCTGTTCGGAGATTACCGAATCAAAAAAATTTCAAGGAAACCGAAATCAAAAAAAAGAATAAAAAA
AAAATGATGAATTGAAAAGGTGGTATGGTGCACTCTCAGTACAATCTGCTCTGATGCCGCATAGTTAAGC
CAGCCCCGACACCCGCCAACACCCGCTGACGCGCCCTGACGGGCTTGTCTGCTCCCGGCATCCGCTTACA
GACAAGCTGTGACCGTCTCCGGGAGCTGCATGTGTCAGAGGTTTTCACCGTCATCACCGAAACGCGCGAG
ACGAAAGGGCCTCGTGATACGCCTATTTTTATAGGTTAATGTCATGATAATAATGGTTTCTTAGACGGAT
CGCTTGCCTGTAACTTACACGCGCCTCGTATCTTTTAATGATGGAATAATTTGGGAATTTACTCTGTGTT
TATTTATTTTTATGTTTTGTATTTGGATTTTAGAAAGTAAATAAAGAAGGTAGAAGAGTTACGGAATGAA
GAAAAAAAAATAAACAAAGGTTTAAAAAATTTCAACAAAAAGCGTACTTTACATATATATTTATTAGACA
AGAAAAGCAGATTAAATAGATATACATTCGATTAACGATAAGTAAAATGTAAAATCACAGGATTTTCGTG
TGTGGTCTTCTACACAGACAAGATGAAACAATTCGGCATTAATACCTGAGAGCAGGAAGAGCAAGATAAA
AGGTAGTATTTGTTGGCGATCCCCCTAGAGTCTTTTACATCTTCGGAAAACAAAAACTATT
Features (pLannotate 1.2.2; 16 found; start..end, strand, type, name):
    127..231     +  promoter       AmpR promoter: bla
    232..1092    +  CDS            AmpR: β-lactamase; bla; confers resistance to ampicillin, carbenicillin, and related antibiotics
   1263..1851    +  rep_origin     ori: high-copy-number ColE1/pMB1/pBR322/pUC origin of replication
   2288..2312    +  misc_RNA       sTRSV HHRz (fragment): hammerhead ribozyme from the tobacco ringspot virus satellite RNA (Khvorova et al., 2003)
   2418..2519    +  CDS            LYP1 (fragment): LYP1_YEAST - Experimental evidence at protein level: Swiss-Prot protein existence level 1. High-affinity permease for lysine. From Saccharomyces cerevisiae (strain ATCC 204508 / S288c) (Baker's yeast).
   2590..2657    +  misc_RNA       tracrRNA (fragment): trans-activating CRISPR RNA for the Streptococcus pyogenes CRISPR/Cas9 system
   2828..2847    +  promoter       LEU2 promoter (fragment): S. cerevisiae LEU2
   3104..3122    -  promoter       T7 promoter: promoter for bacteriophage T7 RNA polymerase
   3130..3285    +  CDS            lacZα (fragment): LacZα fragment of β-galactosidase; lacZ fragment
   3289..3717    +  rep_origin     f1 ori (sequence partly withheld): f1 bacteriophage origin of replication; arrow indicates direction of (+) strand synthesis
   3745..3796    -  misc_feature   bom (fragment): basis of mobility region from pBR322
   3875..4678    -  CDS            URA3: orotidine-5'-phosphate decarboxylase, required for uracil biosynthesis; S. cerevisiae URA3; yeast auxotrophic marker, counterselectable with 5-fluoroorotic acid (5-FOA)
   4679..4894    -  promoter       URA3 promoter: S. cerevisiae URA3
   4902..4951    -  misc_feature   bom (fragment): basis of mobility region from pBR322
   5053..5088    -  CDS            rop (fragment): Rop protein, which maintains plasmids at low copy number; rop
   5156..90      -  misc_feature   CEN/ARS (across the origin): S. cerevisiae CEN6 centromere fused to an autonomously replicating sequence
