[The description below was written by a language model from this plasmid's Addgene catalogue record and pLannotate feature annotations shown in this document.]
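Description:
pSCL.108 is a yeast expression plasmid built on the pZS165 backbone that delivers a retron Eco1-derived editing non-coding RNA fused to a Cas9 guide RNA, designed to introduce a premature stop codon (E27X) in the Saccharomyces cerevisiae LYP1 gene. In E. coli it is propagated through a high-copy ColE1/pUC-type origin with ampicillin selection from the bla gene. In yeast it is maintained as a low-copy, stably segregating episome by a CEN6/ARS element and selected through the URA3 auxotrophic marker under its own promoter, which can also be counterselected with 5-FOA. An f1 origin, a T7 promoter and lacZα, bom and rop fragments are cloning-vector remnants.

The payload is recorded as being driven by the galactose-inducible Gal7 promoter, although the promoter itself is not picked up in the feature annotation. The annotated cassette begins with a hammerhead ribozyme fragment, followed by a short LYP1 segment that corresponds to the repair donor embedded in the retron ncRNA, and then an S. pyogenes tracrRNA-derived guide scaffold. The insert name specifies an a1/a2 stem length of 12 for the ncRNA. In this design, a retron reverse transcriptase would copy the ncRNA into multicopy single-stranded DNA carrying the E27stop donor, while the linked gRNA directs Cas9 to cut LYP1, so the donor template is produced at the site of repair. No reverse transcriptase or Cas9 coding sequence is annotated here, so these would have to be supplied separately. LYP1 encodes the high-affinity lysine permease. The plasmid is intended for precise retron-mediated genome editing in yeast.
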