Addgene plasmid #184977: pSCL.108
Purpose: Express -Eco1 LYP1 editing ncRNA and gRNA
Depositing lab: Seth Shipman. Depositing organization: J. David Gladstone Institutes. Publication: Precise genome editing across kingdoms of life using retron-derived DNA. Lopez SC, Crawford KD, Lear SK, Bhattarai-Kline S, Shipman SL. Nat Chem Biol. 2022 Feb;18(2):199-206. doi: 10.1038/s41589-021-00927-y. Epub 2021 Dec 23. PubMed 34949838.
Backbone
  Vector backbone: pZS165 (Addgene plasmid #114451)
  Vector type: Yeast Expression
Growth in bacteria
  Bacterial resistance: Ampicillin, 100 μg/mL
  Growth temperature: 37°C
  Growth strain: DH5alpha
  Copy number: High Copy
Gene/Insert
  Gene/Insert name: Eco1 editing ncRNA and gRNA, LYP1 E27X, a1/a2 length: 12
  gRNA/shRNA sequence: ttggcgaacagagcatgc
  Species: E. coli
  Mutation: LYP1 donor E27stop
  Promoter: Gal7
  Cloning method: Gibson Cloning
Terms and licenses: Academic/Nonprofit Terms; Industry Terms: Not Available to Industry
How to cite: pSCL.108 was a gift from Seth Shipman (Addgene plasmid # 184977 ; http://n2t.net/addgene:184977 ; RRID:Addgene_184977)
